>Addgene plasmid #83684 | MSCV-6NBC-GFP-PGK-Puro-Barcode7 | depositor full sequence | sequence record 165752 | Full plasmid sequence
TGAAAGACCCCACCTGTAGGTTTGGCAAGCTAGCTTAAGTAACGCCATTTTGCAAGGCATGGAAAATACA
TAACTGAGAATAGAGAAGTTCAGATCAAGGTTAGGAACAGAGAGACAGCAGAATATGGGCCAAACAGGAT
ATCTGTGGTAAGCAGTTCCTGCCCCGGCTCAGGGCCAAGAACAGATGGTCCCCAGATGCGGTCCCGCCCT
CAGCAGTTTCTAGAGAACCATCAGATGTTTCCAGGGTGCCCCAAGGACCTGAAATGACCCTGTGCCTTAT
TTGAACTAACCAATCAGTTCGCTTCTCGCTTCTGTTCGCGCGCTTCTGCTCCCCGAGCTCAATAAAAGAG
CCCACAACCCCTCACTCGGCGCGCCAGTCCTCCGATAGACTGCGTCGCCCGGGTACCCGTATTCCCAATA
AAGCCTCTTGCTGTTTGCATCCGAATCGTGGACTCGCTGATCCTTGGGAGGGTCTCCTCAGATTGATTGA
CTGCCCACCTCGGGGGTCTTTCATTTGGAGGTTCCACCGAGATTTGGAGACCCCTGCCCAGGGACCACCG
ACCCCCCCGCCGGGAGGTAAGCTGGCCAGCGGTCGTTTCGTGTCTGTCTCTGTCTTTGTGCGTGTTTGTG
CCGGCATCTAATGTTTGCGCCTGCGTCTGTACTAGTTAGCTAACTAGCTCTGTATCTGGCGGACCCGTGG
TGGAACTGACGAGTTCTGAACACCCGGCCGCAACCCTGGGAGACGTCCCAGGGACTTTGGGGGCCGTTTT
TGTGGCCCGACCTGAGGAAGGGAGTCGATGTGGAATCCGACCCCGTCAGGATATGTGGTTCTGGTAGGAG
ACGAGAACCTAAAACAGTTCCCGCCTCCGTCTGAATTTTTGCTTTCGGTTTGGAACCGAAGCCGCGCGTC
TTGTCTGCTGCAGCGCTGCAGCATCGTTCTGTGTTGTCTCTGTCTGACTGTGTTTCTGTATTTGTCTGAA
AATTAGGGCCAGACTGTTACCACTCCCTTAAGTTTGACCTTAGGTCACTGGAAAGATGTCGAGCGGATCG
CTCACAACCAGTCGGTAGATGTCAAGAAGAGACGTTGGGTTACCTTCTGCTCTGCAGAATGGCCAACCTT
TAACGTCGGATGGCCGCGAGACGGCACCTTTAACCGAGACCTCATCACCCAGGTTAAGATCAAGGTCTTT
TCACCTGGCCCGCATGGACACCCAGACCAGGTCCCCTACATCGTGACCTGGGAAGCCTTGGCTTTTGACC
CCCCTCCCTGGGTCAAGCCCTTTGTACACCCTAAGCCTCCGCCTCCTCTTCCTCCATCCGCCCCGTCTCT
CCCCCTTGAACCTCCTCGTTCGACCCCGCCTCGATCCTCCCTTTATCCAGCCCTCACTCCTTCTCTAGGC
GCCGGAATTAGATCCGGTAAGCCACCATGGTGAGCAAGGGCGAGGAGCTGTTCACCGGGGTGGTGCCCAT
CCTGGTCGAGCTGGACGGCGACGTAAACGGCCACAAGTTCAGCGTGTCCGGCGAGGGCGAGGGCGATGCC
ACCTACGGCAAGCTGACCCTGAAGTTCATCTGCACCACCGGCAAGCTGCCCGTGCCCTGGCCCACCCTCG
TGACCACCCTGACCTACGGCGTGCAGTGCTTCAGCCGCTACCCCGACCACATGAAGCAGCACGACTTCTT
CAAGTCCGCCATGCCCGAAGGCTACGTCCAGGAGCGCACCATCTTCTTCAAGGACGACGGCAACTACAAG
ACCCGCGCCGAGGTGAAGTTCGAGGGCGACACCCTGGTGAACCGCATCGAGCTGAAGGGCATCGACTTCA
AGGAGGACGGCAACATCCTGGGGCACAAGCTGGAGTACAACTACAACAGCCACAACGTCTATATCATGGC
CGACAAGCAGAAGAACGGCATCAAGGTGAACTTCAAGATCCGCCACAACATCGAGGACGGCAGCGTGCAG
CTCGCCGACCACTACCAGCAGAACACCCCCATCGGCGACGGCCCCGTGCTGCTGCCCGACAACCACTACC
TGAGCACCCAGTCCGCCCTGAGCAAAGACCCCAACGAGAAGCGCGATCACATGGTCCTGCTGGAGTTCGT
GACCGCCGCCGGGATCACTCTCGGCATGGACGAGCTGTACAAGTAGCGGAGAATTCTACCGGGTAGGGGA
GGCGCTTTTCCCAAGGCAGTCTGGAGCATGCGCTTTAGCAGCCCCGCTGGGCACTTGGCGCTACACAAGT
GGCCTCTGGCCTCGCACACATTCCACATCCACCGGTAGGCGCCAACCGGCTCCGTTCTTTGGTGGCCCCT
TCGCGCCACCTTCTACTCCTCCCCTAGTCAGGAAGTTCCCCCCCGCCCCGCAGCTCGCGTCGTGCAGGAC
GTGACAAATGGAAGTAGCACGTCTCACTAGTCTCGTGCAGATGGACAGCACCGCTGAGCAATGGAAGCGG
GTAGGCCTTTGGGGCAGCGGCCAATAGCAGCTTTGCTCCTTCGCTTTCTGGGCTCAGAGGCTGGGAAGGG
GTGGGTCCGGGGGCGGGCTCAGGGGCGGGCTCAGGGGCGGGGCGGGCGCCCGAAGGTCCTCCGGAGGCCC
GGCATTCTGCACGCTTCAAAAGCGCACGTCTGCCGCGCTGTTCTCCTCTTCCTCATCTCCGGGCCTTTCG
ACCTGCAGCCCAAGCTTACCATGACCGAGTACAAGCCCACGGTGCGCCTCGCCACCCGCGACGACGTCCC
CAGGGCCGTACGCACCCTCGCCGCCGCGTTCGCCGACTACCCCGCCACGCGCCACACCGTCGATCCGGAC
CGCCACATCGAGCGGGTCACCGAGCTGCAAGAACTCTTCCTCACGCGCGTCGGGCTCGACATCGGCAAGG
TGTGGGTCGCGGACGACGGCGCCGCGGTGGCGGTCTGGACCACGCCGGAGAGCGTCGAAGCGGGGGCGGT
GTTCGCCGAGATCGGCCCGCGCATGGCCGAGTTGAGCGGTTCCCGGCTGGCCGCGCAGCAACAGATGGAA
GGCCTCCTGGCGCCGCACCGGCCCAAGGAGCCCGCGTGGTTCCTGGCCACCGTCGGCGTCTCGCCCGACC
ACCAGGGCAAGGGTCTGGGCAGCGCCGTCGTGCTCCCCGGAGTGGAGGCGGCCGAGCGCGCCGGGGTGCC
CGCCTTCCTGGAGACCTCCGCGCCCCGCAACCTCCCCTTCTACGAGCGGCTCGGCTTCACCGTCACCGCC
GACGTCGAGGTGCCCGAAGGACCGCGCACCTGGTGCATGACCCGCAAGCCCGGTGCCTGACGCCCGCCCC
ACGACCCGCAGCGCCCGACCGAAAGGAGCGCACGACCCCATGCATCGATAAAATAAAAGATTTTATTTAG
TCTCCAGAAAAAGGGGGGAATGAAAGACCCCACCTGTAGGTTTGGCAAGCTAGCTTAAGTAACGCCATTT
TGCAAGGCATGGAAAATACATAACTGAGAATAGAGAAGTTCAGATCAAGGTTAGGAACAGAGAGACAGCA
GAATATGGGCCAAACAGGATATCTGTGGTAAGCAGTTCCTGCCCCGGCTCAGGGCCAAGAACAGATGGTC
CCCAGATGCGGTCCCGCCCTCAGCAGTTTCTAGAGAACCATCAGATGTTTCCAGGGTGCCCCAAGGACCT
GAAATGACCCTGTGCCTTATTTGAACTAACCAATCAGTTCGCTTCTCGCTTCTGTTCGCGCGCTTCTGCT
CCCCGAGCTCAATAAAAGAGCCCACAACCCCTCACTCGGCGCGCCAGTCCTCCGATAGACTGCGTCGCCC
GGGTACCCGTGTATCCAATAAACCCTCTTGCAGTTGCATCCGACTTGTGGTCTCGCTGTTCCTTGGGAGG
GTCTCCTCTGAGTGATTGACTACCCGTCAGCGGGGGTCTTTCATGGGTAACAGTTTCTTGAAGTTGGAGA
ACAACATTCTGAGGGTAGGAGTCGAATATTAAGTAATCCTGACTCAATTAGCCACTGTTTTGAATCCACA
TACTCCAATACTCCTGAAATAGTTCATTATGGACAGCGCAGAAGAGCTGGGGAGAATTAATTCGTAATCA
TGGTCATAGCTGTTTCCTGTGTGAAATTGTTATCCGCTCACAATTCCACACAACATACGAGCCGGAAGCA
TAAAGTGTAAAGCCTGGGGTGCCTAATGAGTGAGCTAACTCACATTAATTGCGTTGCGCTCACTGCCCGC
TTTCCAGTCGGGAAACCTGTCGTGCCAGCTGCATTAATGAATCGGCCAACGCGCGGGGAGAGGCGGTTTG
CGTATTGGGCGCTCTTCCGCTTCCTCGCTCACTGACTCGCTGCGCTCGGTCGTTCGGCTGCGGCGAGCGG
TATCAGCTCACTCAAAGGCGGTAATACGGTTATCCACAGAATCAGGGGATAACGCAGGAAAGAACATGTG
AGCAAAAGGCCAGCAAAAGGCCAGGAACCGTAAAAAGGCCGCGTTGCTGGCGTTTTTCCATAGGCTCCGC
CCCCCTGACGAGCATCACAAAAATCGACGCTCAAGTCAGAGGTGGCGAAACCCGACAGGACTATAAAGAT
ACCAGGCGTTTCCCCCTGGAAGCTCCCTCGTGCGCTCTCCTGTTCCGACCCTGCCGCTTACCGGATACCT
GTCCGCCTTTCTCCCTTCGGGAAGCGTGGCGCTTTCTCATAGCTCACGCTGTAGGTATCTCAGTTCGGTG
TAGGTCGTTCGCTCCAAGCTGGGCTGTGTGCACGAACCCCCCGTTCAGCCCGACCGCTGCGCCTTATCCG
GTAACTATCGTCTTGAGTCCAACCCGGTAAGACACGACTTATCGCCACTGGCAGCAGCCACTGGTAACAG
GATTAGCAGAGCGAGGTATGTAGGCGGTGCTACAGAGTTCTTGAAGTGGTGGCCTAACTACGGCTACACT
AGAAGGACAGTATTTGGTATCTGCGCTCTGCTGAAGCCAGTTACCTTCGGAAAAAGAGTTGGTAGCTCTT
GATCCGGCAAACAAACCACCGCTGGTAGCGGTGGTTTTTTTGTTTGCAAGCAGCAGATTACGCGCAGAAA
AAAAGGATCTCAAGAAGATCCTTTGATCTTTTCTACGGGGTCTGACGCTCAGTGGAACGAAAACTCACGT
TAAGGGATTTTGGTCATGAGATTATCAAAAAGGATCTTCACCTAGATCCTTTTAAATTAAAAATGAAGTT
TTAAATCAATCTAAAGTATATATGAGTAAACTTGGTCTGACAGTTACCAATGCTTAATCAGTGAGGCACC
TATCTCAGCGATCTGTCTATTTCGTTCATCCATAGTTGCCTGACTCCCCGTCGTGTAGATAACTACGATA
CGGGAGGGCTTACCATCTGGCCCCAGTGCTGCAATGATACCGCGAGACCCACGCTCACCGGCTCCAGATT
TATCAGCAATAAACCAGCCAGCCGGAAGGGCCGAGCGCAGAAGTGGTCCTGCAACTTTATCCGCCTCCAT
CCAGTCTATTAATTGTTGCCGGGAAGCTAGAGTAAGTAGTTCGCCAGTTAATAGTTTGCGCAACGTTGTT
GCCATTGCTACAGGCATCGTGGTGTCACGCTCGTCGTTTGGTATGGCTTCATTCAGCTCCGGTTCCCAAC
GATCAAGGCGAGTTACATGATCCCCCATGTTGTGCAAAAAAGCGGTTAGCTCCTTCGGTCCTCCGATCGT
TGTCAGAAGTAAGTTGGCCGCAGTGTTATCACTCATGGTTATGGCAGCACTGCATAATTCTCTTACTGTC
ATGCCATCCGTAAGATGCTTTTCTGTGACTGGTGAGTACTCAACCAAGTCATTCTGAGAATAGTGTATGC
GGCGACCGAGTTGCTCTTGCCCGGCGTCAATACGGGATAATACCGCGCCACATAGCAGAACTTTAAAAGT
GCTCATCATTGGAAAACGTTCTTCGGGGCGAAAACTCTCAAGGATCTTACCGCTGTTGAGATCCAGTTCG
ATGTAACCCACTCGTGCACCCAACTGATCTTCAGCATCTTTTACTTTCACCAGCGTTTCTGGGTGAGCAA
AAACAGGAAGGCAAAATGCCGCAAAAAAGGGAATAAGGGCGACACGGAAATGTTGAATACTCATACTCTT
CCTTTTTCAATATTATTGAAGCATTTATCAGGGTTATTGTCTCATGAGCGGATACATATTTGAATGTATT
TAGAAAAATAAACAAATAGGGGTTCCGCGCACATTTCCCCGAAAAGTGCCACCTGACGTCTAAGAAACCA
TTATTATCATGACATTAACCTATAAAAATAGGCGTATCACGAGGCCCTTTCGTCTCGCGCGTTTCGGTGA
TGACGGTGAAAACCTCTGACACATGCAGCTCCCGGAGACGGTCACAGCTTGTCTGTAAGCGGATGCCGGG
AGCAGACAAGCCCGTCAGGGCGCGTCAGCGGGTGTTGGCGGGTGTCGGGGCTGGCTTAACTATGCGGCAT
CAGAGCAGATTGTACTGAGAGTGCACCATATGCGGTGTGAAATACCGCACAGATGCGTAAGGAGAAAATA
CCGCATCAGGCGCCATTCGCCATTCAGGCTGCGCAACTGTTGGGAAGGGCGATCGGTGCGGGCCTCTTCG
CTATTACGCCAGCTGGCGAAAGGGGGATGTGCTGCAAGGCGATTAAGTTGGGTAACGCCAGGGTTTTCCC
AGTCACGACGTTGTAAAACGACGGCGCAAGGAATGGTGCATGCAAGGAGATGGCGCCCAACAGTCCCCCG
GCCACGGGGCCTGCCACCATACCCACGCCGAAACAAGCGCTCATGAGCCCGAAGTGGCGAGCCCGATCTT
CCCCATCGGTGATGTCGGCGATATAGGCGCCAGCAACCGCACCTGTGGCGCCGGTGATGCCGGCCACGAT
GCGTCCGGCGTAGAGGCGATTAGTCCAATTTGTTAAAGACAGGATATCAGTGGTCCAGGCTCTAGTTTTG
ACTCAACAATATCACCAGCTGAAGCCTATAGAGTACGAGCCATAGATAAAATAAAAGATTTTATTTAGTC
TCCAGAAAAAGGGGGGAA
Features (pLannotate 1.2.2; 19 found; start..end, strand, type, name):
    579..920     +  misc_feature   MESV Ψ: packaging signal of murine embryonic stem cell virus
    987..1403    +  CDS            gag (truncated): truncated Moloney murine leukemia virus (MMLV) gag gene lacking the start codon
   1427..2143    +  CDS            EGFP: EGFP is a basic (constitutively fluorescent) green fluorescent protein published in 1996, derived from Aequorea victoria. It is reported to be a rapidly-maturing weak dimer with moderate acid sensitivity.
   2161..2660    +  promoter       PGK promoter: mouse phosphoglycerate kinase 1 promoter
   2681..3280    +  CDS            PuroR: puromycin N-acetyltransferase; pac from Streptomyces alboniger; confers resistance to puromycin
   3380..3894    +  LTR            3' LTR: 3' long terminal repeat from murine embryonic stem cell virus
   4087..4103    -  protein_bind   lac operator: The lac repressor binds to the lac operator to inhibit transcription in E. coli. This inhibition can be relieved by adding lactose or isopropyl-β-D-thiogalactopyranoside (IPTG). lac repressor encoded by lacI
   4111..4141    -  promoter       lac promoter: promoter for the E. coli lac operon
   4156..4177    -  protein_bind   CAP binding site: CAP binding activates transcription in the presence of cAMP. E. coli catabolite activator protein
   4190..4282    -  CDS            lacI (fragment): lac repressor; lacI; The lac repressor binds to the lac operator to inhibit transcription in E. coli. This inhibition can be relieved by adding lactose or isopropyl-β-D-thiogalactopyranoside (IPTG).
   4465..5053    -  rep_origin     ori: high-copy-number ColE1/pMB1/pBR322/pUC origin of replication
   5224..6084    -  CDS            AmpR: β-lactamase; bla; confers resistance to ampicillin, carbenicillin, and related antibiotics
   6085..6189    -  promoter       AmpR promoter: bla
   6284..6319    +  CDS            rop (fragment): Rop protein, which maintains plasmids at low copy number; rop
   6421..6520    +  misc_feature   bom (fragment): basis of mobility region from pBR322
   6526..6675    -  CDS            lacZα (fragment): LacZα fragment of β-galactosidase; lacZ fragment
   6675..6876    -  CDS            TcR (fragment): tetracycline efflux protein; tet; confers resistance to tetracycline
   6877..6975    +  CDS            env (fragment): murine leukemia virus gPr80 envelope polyprotein precursor; env; proteolytically cleaved into gp70SU and p15TM subunits
   7017..515     +  LTR            5' LTR (across the origin): 5' long terminal repeat from murine embryonic stem cell virus
