[The description below was written by a language model from this plasmid's Addgene catalogue record and pLannotate feature annotations shown in this document.]
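Description:
MSCV-6NBC-GFP-PGK-Puro-Barcode7 is a gammaretroviral transfer plasmid built on the murine stem cell virus (MSCV) backbone and intended for making stably marked, barcoded mammalian cell line variants. In bacteria it is maintained as a high-copy plasmid through a ColE1/pUC-type origin and selected with ampicillin via the β-lactamase gene. The backbone also carries several non-functional remnants of earlier cloning vectors (fragments of lacI, lacZα, rop, bom, the tetracycline resistance gene and a piece of env), which play no evident role.

The proviral region is flanked by MESV-derived 5′ and 3′ long terminal repeats. Downstream of the 5′ LTR lie the Ψ packaging signal and a truncated, start-codon-less gag segment, which together promote efficient encapsidation of the genomic RNA when packaging functions are supplied in trans. No separate promoter is annotated upstream of EGFP, so it appears to be expressed from the LTR-driven transcript, while a mouse PGK promoter drives puromycin N-acetyltransferase, allowing transduced cells to be both visualised by fluorescence and selected with puromycin. The insert is a synthetic six-nucleotide (6N) barcode, number 7 of a series. It was cloned between a BglII site that was destroyed and an EcoRI site that was retained, but it is not annotated in the feature table, so its exact position is not stated. The EGFP carries an L119P substitution detected during repository quality control, which the depositor reports does not affect plasmid function.

Because integration leaves a heritable, sequence-identifiable tag, each barcoded variant can be pooled with others and quantified by sequencing. The associated publication describes a multiplexed in vivo small-molecule screening platform.
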