Addgene plasmid #83684: MSCV-6NBC-GFP-PGK-Puro-Barcode7
Purpose: individual 6N barcode to make barcoded cell line variants
Depositing lab: Monte Winslow. Depositing organization: Stanford University. Publication: An in vivo multiplexed small-molecule screening platform. Gruner BM, Schulze CJ, Yang D, Ogasawara D, Dix MM, Rogers ZN, Chuang CH, McFarland CD, Chiou SH, Brown JM, Cravatt BF, Bogyo M, Winslow MM. Nat Methods. 2016 Sep 12. doi: 10.1038/nmeth.3992. PubMed 27617390.
Backbone
  Vector backbone: MSCV
  Vector type: Retroviral
  Selectable markers: Puromycin
Growth in bacteria
  Bacterial resistance: Ampicillin, 100 μg/mL
  Growth temperature: 37°C
  Growth strain: DH5alpha
  Copy number: High Copy
Gene/Insert
  Gene/Insert name: Barcode7
  Species: Synthetic
  Mutation: L119P in GFP
  Cloning method: Restriction Enzyme; 5′ cloning site BglII (destroyed during cloning); 3′ cloning site EcoRI (not destroyed)
  Sequencing primers: 5′ CCCTTGAACCTCCTCGTTCGACC
Terms and licenses: Academic/Nonprofit Terms; Industry Terms: Not Available to Industry
Depositor comments: Please note, mutation L119P in GFP was found during Addgene's quality control. The depositing lab noted this mutation does NOT affect plasmid function.
How to cite: MSCV-6NBC-GFP-PGK-Puro-Barcode7 was a gift from Monte Winslow (Addgene plasmid # 83684 ; http://n2t.net/addgene:83684 ; RRID:Addgene_83684)
