>Addgene plasmid #83684 | MSCV-6NBC-GFP-PGK-Puro-Barcode7 | addgene partial sequence | sequence record 165134 | pLXSN5 5'-CCCTTGAACCTCCTCGTTCGACC-3'
CAGCCCTCACTCCTTCTCTAGGCGCCGGAATTAGATCCGGTAAGCCACCATGGTGAGCAAGGGCGAGGAG
CTGTTCACCGGGGTGGTGCCCATCCTGGTCGAGCTGGACGGCGACGTAAACGGCCACAAGTTCAGCGTGT
CCGGCGAGGGCGAGGGCGATGCCACCTACGGCAAGCTGACCCTGAAGTTCATCTGCACCACCGGCAAGCT
GCCCGTGCCCTGGCCCACCCTCGTGACCACCCTGACCTACGGCGTGCAGTGCTTCAGCCGCTACCCCGAC
CACATGAAGCAGCACGACTTCTTCAAGTCCGCCATGCCCGAAGGCTACGTCCAGGAGCGCACCATCTTCT
TCAAGGACGACGGCAACTACAAGACCCGCGCCGAGGTGAAGTTCGAGGGCGACACCCCGGTGAACCGCAT
CGAGCTGAAGGGCATCGACTTCAAGGAGGACGGCAACATCCTGGGGCACAAGCTGGAGTACAACTACAAC
AGCCACAACGTCTATATCATGGCCGACAAGCAGAAGAACGGCATCAAGGTGAACTTCAAGATCCGCCACA
ACATCGAGGACGGCAGCGTGCAGCTCGCCGACCACTACCAGCAGAACACCCCCATCGGCGACGGCCCCGT
GCTGCTGCCCGACAACCACTACCTGAGCACCCAGTCCGCCCTGAGCAAAGACCCCAACGAGAAGCGCGAT
CACATGGTCCTGCTGGAGTTCGTGACCGCCGCCGGGATCACTCTCGGCATGGACGAGCTGTACAAGTAGC
GGAGAATTCTACCGGGTAGGGGAGGCGCTTTTCCCAAGGCAGTCTGGAGCATGCGCTTTAGCAGCCCCGC
TGGGCACTTGGCGCTACACAAGTGGCCTCTGGCCTCGCACACATTCCACATCCACCGGTAGGCGCCAACC
GGCTCCGTTCTTT
